Addgene plasmid #111948: Hsh155 R744A
Purpose: This is a shuffle plasmid containing the HSH155 gene and the surrounding genomic regions. It bears a TRP marker for shuffle into a HSH155 deletion strain. It has the R744A mutation
Depositing lab: Aaron Hoskins. Depositing organization: University of Wisconsin, Madison. Publication: Functional Analysis of Hsh155/SF3b1 Interactions with the U2 snRNA/Branch Site Duplex. Carrocci TJ, Paulson JC, Hoskins AA. RNA. 2018 May 11. pii: rna.065664.118. doi: 10.1261/rna.065664.118. PubMed 29752352.
Backbone
  Vector backbone: pRS414
  Backbone manufacturer: ATCC
  Backbone size w/o insert (bp): 4788
  Total vector size (bp): 8124
  Vector type: Bacterial Expression, Yeast Expression
  Selectable markers: TRP1
Growth in bacteria
  Bacterial resistance: Ampicillin, 100 μg/mL
  Growth temperature: 37°C
  Growth strain: DH5alpha
  Copy number: Unknown
Gene/Insert
  Gene/Insert name: Hsh155 R744A
  Species: S. cerevisiae (budding yeast)
  Insert size (bp): 3339
  Mutation: R744A
Terms and licenses: Academic/Nonprofit Terms; Industry Terms: Not Available to Industry
How to cite: Hsh155 R744A was a gift from Aaron Hoskins (Addgene plasmid # 111948 ; http://n2t.net/addgene:111948 ; RRID:Addgene_111948)
