[The description below was written by a language model from this plasmid's Addgene catalogue record and pLannotate feature annotations shown in this document.]
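Description:
Hsh155 R744A is a yeast–E. coli shuttle plasmid built on pRS414, a low-copy centromeric vector. In S. cerevisiae it is maintained through a CEN6/ARS element, which gives stable segregation at roughly one or a few copies per cell, and it is selected by the TRP1 auxotrophic marker expressed from its own promoter. In bacteria it replicates from a high-copy ColE1/pUC-type origin and is selected with ampicillin through the β-lactamase gene. The backbone also carries an f1 origin, the remnants of the lacZα cloning region with lac promoter/operator elements, and flanking T7 and T3 promoters; these are standard pRS-series features and are not relevant to expression of the insert in yeast.

The insert is a roughly 3.3 kb S. cerevisiae genomic fragment containing the HSH155 open reading frame together with surrounding chromosomal sequence, including a short piece of the neighbouring ABZ2 gene downstream. No heterologous yeast promoter is annotated, which fits the stated design: the flanking genomic regions presumably supply the native regulatory sequences. HSH155 encodes the yeast orthologue of SF3b1, a U2 snRNP component that contacts the pre-mRNA around the branch site early in spliceosome assembly. This version carries an arginine-to-alanine substitution at residue 744.

The plasmid is intended for plasmid shuffling into an HSH155 deletion strain. The TRP1-marked mutant copy is introduced and then replaces the copy that had been sustaining the strain, so the R744A allele becomes the sole source of Hsh155. This allows tests of viability, growth and splicing phenotypes, in the context of studying Hsh155 interactions with the U2 snRNA/branch site duplex.
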