Features (pLannotate 1.2.2; 19 found; start..end, strand, type, name):
    168..3080    +  CDS            HSH155: SF3B1_YEAST - Experimental evidence at protein level: Swiss-Prot protein existence level 1. Contacts pre-mRNA on both sides of the branch site early in spliceosome assembly. From Saccharomyces cerevisiae (strain ATCC 204508 / S288c) (Baker's yeast).
   3282..3335    +  CDS            ABZ2 (fragment): PABC_YEAST - Experimental evidence at protein level: Swiss-Prot protein existence level 1. Converts 4-amino-4-deoxychorismate into 4-aminobenzoate (PABA) and pyruvate. From Saccharomyces cerevisiae (strain ATCC 204508 / S288c) (Baker's yeast).
   3352..3370    -  promoter       T3 promoter: promoter for bacteriophage T3 RNA polymerase
   3415..3431    -  protein_bind   lac operator: The lac repressor binds to the lac operator to inhibit transcription in E. coli. This inhibition can be relieved by adding lactose or isopropyl-β-D-thiogalactopyranoside (IPTG). lac repressor encoded by lacI
   3439..3469    -  promoter       lac promoter: promoter for the E. coli lac operon
   3484..3505    -  protein_bind   CAP binding site: CAP binding activates transcription in the presence of cAMP. E. coli catabolite activator protein
   3518..3610    -  CDS            lacI (fragment): lac repressor; lacI; The lac repressor binds to the lac operator to inhibit transcription in E. coli. This inhibition can be relieved by adding lactose or isopropyl-β-D-thiogalactopyranoside (IPTG).
   3793..4381    -  rep_origin     ori: high-copy-number ColE1/pMB1/pBR322/pUC origin of replication
   4552..5412    -  CDS            AmpR: β-lactamase; bla; confers resistance to ampicillin, carbenicillin, and related antibiotics
   5413..5517    -  promoter       AmpR promoter: bla
   5554..6057    +  misc_feature   CEN/ARS: S. cerevisiae CEN6 centromere fused to an autonomously replicating sequence
   6125..6160    +  CDS            rop (fragment): Rop protein, which maintains plasmids at low copy number; rop
   6262..6311    +  misc_feature   bom (fragment): basis of mobility region from pBR322
   6449..6596    +  promoter       TRP1 promoter: S. cerevisiae TRP1
   6597..7271    +  CDS            TRP1: phosphoribosylanthranilate isomerase, required for tryptophan biosynthesis; S. cerevisiae TRP1; yeast auxotrophic marker
   7322..7373    +  misc_feature   bom (fragment): basis of mobility region from pBR322
   7401..7829    -  rep_origin     f1 ori (sequence partly withheld): f1 bacteriophage origin of replication; arrow indicates direction of (+) strand synthesis
   7833..7988    -  CDS            lacZα (fragment): LacZα fragment of β-galactosidase; lacZ fragment
   7996..8014    +  promoter       T7 promoter: promoter for bacteriophage T7 RNA polymerase
>Addgene plasmid #111948 | Hsh155 R744A | addgene full sequence | sequence record 213582 | Addgene NGS Result
GCTTTTTAGACGTGATTGCTGTTATTTGGCACGTTGTTAGTATTTAAGCTTATTCGGGTTTGCATTGATA
TTTGCCCGAGCAGAAATCTCCTTCTCGATGAGTTAGAACTGAAACATCTCTTCAATTACTTATACATAAT
AAACATAGAAAGCCAGGACCTGTCATCATGAGTCATCCGATTCAATTTGTAAACGCTAATAATAGCGATA
AGAGCCACCAATTAGGCGGTCAATATTCTATTCCTCAGGATTTGAGGGAAAACCTGCAGAAAGAAGCTGC
ACGTATTGGTGAGAACGAAAAAGATGTGCTACAGGAAAAAATGGAAACTAGGACAGTGCAAAATCGAGAG
GATTCATACCACAAAAGAAGGTTTGATATGAAGTTTGAGCCGGATTCCGATACACAAACTGTTACGTCTT
CAGAAAATACCCAAGACGCTGTCGTGCCAAGGAAAAGAAAATCTCGTTGGGATGTAAAAGGGTACGAGCC
ACCTGATGAATCTTCAACAGCGGTCAAAGAAAACTCTGATAGTGCTTTGGTTAATGTAGAAGGAATCCAT
GATTTGATGTTTTTTAAACCTTCTGACCATAAATATTTCGCCGACGTTATATCCAAAAAACCCATAGATG
AGTTAAATAAGGATGAAAAGAAAGAAAGAACCCTGTCGATGTTACTTCTGAAAATAAAAAATGGCAATAC
AGCGAGTAGGAGGACTTCTATGCGGATTTTAACCGATAAAGCTGTTACATTTGGTCCAGAAATGATATTT
AACCGCTTATTGCCCATATTACTAGACAGAAGTTTGGAAGACCAGGAAAGACATCTAATGATCAAGACCA
TAGATCGCGTCCTTTACCAGCTAGGAGATTTAACAAAACCTTACGTTCACAAAATACTTGTAGTAGCTGC
CCCATTGCTAATAGATGAAGATCCAATGGTTCGTTCAACAGGCCAGGAGATAATCACCAATCTGTCTACA
GTCGCTGGCCTAAAAACCATTCTAACAGTAATGAGACCTGATATTGAGAATGAGGATGAGTATGTTAGAA
ATGTAACTTCAAGAGCGGCGGCTGTGGTGGCAAAAGCCCTTGGTGTTAATCAATTGCTTCCTTTCATCAA
TGCAGCATGCCACTCACGGAAGTCTTGGAAAGCAAGGCATACTGGCATAAAAATTGTGCAGCAAATAGGT
ATACTTTTGGGAATAGGTGTCTTGAATCATCTTACTGGGCTGATGAGTTGTATCAAAGACTGCCTAATGG
ATGATCACGTTCCGGTGCGAATTGTTACAGCACATACTTTATCAACACTAGCAGAAAATTCTTATCCATA
TGGTATCGAAGTTTTCAACGTTGTACTGGAGCCATTATGGAAGGGTATAAGAAGTCATCGTGGTAAAGTG
CTATCTTCTTTTTTAAAAGCTGTTGGATCTATGATCCCATTGATGGACCCAGAGTATGCCGGTTATTATA
CCACAGAAGCAATGAGAATAATTAGACGTGAATTCGACTCTCCCGATGATGAAATGAAAAAGACCATTCT
TTTAGTATTACAAAAATGTAGCGCTGTAGAATCCATAACGCCAAAATTTCTGAGAGAAGAAATCGCGCCA
GAATTCTTTCAAAAATTTTGGGTCAGACGAGTGGCATTGGATAGACCATTAAACAAAGTTGTTACATATA
CTACTGTTACATTAGCAAAGAAATTAGGTTGTTCTTATACCATTGATAAATTATTAACACCATTGAGAGA
TGAAGCTGAGCCGTTCAGAACAATGGCTGTCCATGCTGTTACTAGAACAGTAAACTTATTAGGGACAGCA
GATTTAGATGAGAGATTAGAAACGAGGCTTATTGATGCGCTCTTGATAGCATTTCAAGAACAAACAAATA
GTGATTCTATAATCTTTAAAGGGTTTGGGGCAGTGACGGTGTCACTTGACATCCGTATGAAACCGTTTTT
AGCACCCATTGTGAGTACGATTTTAAATCATTTAAAGCATAAAACTCCCTTGGTTCGTCAACATGCAGCA
GATCTATGTGCCATACTAATACCAGTCATCAAGAACTGTCACGAATTCGAAATGTTGAATAAATTGAACA
TTATATTGTATGAATCCTTAGGCGAAGTATATCCAGAGGTATTAGGTTCTATAATCAACGCTATGTACTG
TATTACTAGCGTAATGGATTTGGATAAACTACAACCTCCTATTAATCAAATTTTACCAACCTTAACTCCA
ATTTTAAGAAACAAGCATAGAAAAGTCGAAGTAAACACTATCAAATTTGTTGGACTTATTGGTAAATTAG
CACCTACCTATGCACCTCCTAAAGAATGGATGAGAATATGTTTTGAACTATTAGAACTTTTGAAAAGTAC
AAATAAAGAAATAAGAGCTTCAGCAAATGCCACGTTTGGATTCATTGCTGAAGCAATTGGACCTCACGAT
GTTCTTGTTGCGTTATTGAACAATTTAAAGGTTCAAGAACGTCAGTTACGTGTATGCACGGCTGTTGCTA
TCGGTATCGTTGCTAAAGTGTGTGGTCCTTACAACGTGCTGCCAGTAATCATGAATGAATACACAACACC
AGAGACTAATGTTCAAAACGGTGTTCTCAAGGCCATGTCATTCATGTTTGAGTACATTGGTAACATGTCT
AAGGATTACATATACTTCATAACACCATTATTAGAAGATGCACTCACCGATAGGGATTTAGTTCATCGTC
AGACAGCGTCGAACGTAATAACCCACTTAGCTTTAAACTGTTCAGGTACAGGTCACGAAGATGCCTTCAT
TCATTTAATGAATCTTCTAATACCCAATATTTTTGAAACTTCACCACATGCTATTATGCGTATTTTAGAA
GGTTTGGAGGCACTGAGTCAAGCTCTTGGCCCTGGACTATTCATGAACTACATATGGGCAGGATTGTTCC
ATCCAGCGAAGAATGTAAGGAAAGCATTTTGGAGGGTGTATAATAACATGTACGTAATGTACCAGGACGC
CATGGTACCTTTTTACCCCGTTACACCAGACAACAATGAAGAATATATAGAAGAACTGGATTTAGTTCTG
TGAATATATATAGAGCATATAAATAACCACAACTTGTAAGAATATTTTACTTGACACACCTATATCATCA
CGTCACGATGCCTTCATAGATTATGATGAAATATAAACAGAACCTGCTATTGGAAAAAAAAGGGCAGGAA
AAAATTTTGTGAAAGTGAGTAAAAGAAAGATGAAGAGCGAGACATGGATAATAAGAAATAGATGTCACTA
ATGGACAATTGGAAGACTGATATGGAAAGTTACGATGAAGGAGGAGCTCCAGCTTTTGTTCCCTTTAGTG
AGGGTTAATTGCGCGCTTGGCGTAATCATGGTCATAGCTGTTTCCTGTGTGAAATTGTTATCCGCTCACA
ATTCCACACAACATACGAGCCGGAAGCATAAAGTGTAAAGCCTGGGGTGCCTAATGAGTGAGCTAACTCA
CATTAATTGCGTTGCGCTCACTGCCCGCTTTCCAGTCGGGAAACCTGTCGTGCCAGCTGCATTAATGAAT
CGGCCAACGCGCGGGGAGAGGCGGTTTGCGTATTGGGCGCTCTTCCGCTTCCTCGCTCACTGACTCGCTG
CGCTCGGTCGTTCGGCTGCGGCGAGCGGTATCAGCTCACTCAAAGGCGGTAATACGGTTATCCACAGAAT
CAGGGGATAACGCAGGAAAGAACATGTGAGCAAAAGGCCAGCAAAAGGCCAGGAACCGTAAAAAGGCCGC
GTTGCTGGCGTTTTTCCATAGGCTCCGCCCCCCTGACGAGCATCACAAAAATCGACGCTCAAGTCAGAGG
TGGCGAAACCCGACAGGACTATAAAGATACCAGGCGTTTCCCCCTGGAAGCTCCCTCGTGCGCTCTCCTG
TTCCGACCCTGCCGCTTACCGGATACCTGTCCGCCTTTCTCCCTTCGGGAAGCGTGGCGCTTTCTCATAG
CTCACGCTGTAGGTATCTCAGTTCGGTGTAGGTCGTTCGCTCCAAGCTGGGCTGTGTGCACGAACCCCCC
GTTCAGCCCGACCGCTGCGCCTTATCCGGTAACTATCGTCTTGAGTCCAACCCGGTAAGACACGACTTAT
CGCCACTGGCAGCAGCCACTGGTAACAGGATTAGCAGAGCGAGGTATGTAGGCGGTGCTACAGAGTTCTT
GAAGTGGTGGCCTAACTACGGCTACACTAGAAGAACAGTATTTGGTATCTGCGCTCTGCTGAAGCCAGTT
ACCTTCGGAAAAAGAGTTGGTAGCTCTTGATCCGGCAAACAAACCACCGCTGGTAGCGGTGGTTTTTTTG
TTTGCAAGCAGCAGATTACGCGCAGAAAAAAAGGATCTCAAGAAGATCCTTTGATCTTTTCTACGGGGTC
TGACGCTCAGTGGAACGAAAACTCACGTTAAGGGATTTTGGTCATGAGATTATCAAAAAGGATCTTCACC
TAGATCCTTTTAAATTAAAAATGAAGTTTTAAATCAATCTAAAGTATATATGAGTAAACTTGGTCTGACA
GTTACCAATGCTTAATCAGTGAGGCACCTATCTCAGCGATCTGTCTATTTCGTTCATCCATAGTTGCCTG
ACTCCCCGTCGTGTAGATAACTACGATACGGGAGGGCTTACCATCTGGCCCCAGTGCTGCAATGATACCG
CGAGACCCACGCTCACCGGCTCCAGATTTATCAGCAATAAACCAGCCAGCCGGAAGGGCCGAGCGCAGAA
GTGGTCCTGCAACTTTATCCGCCTCCATCCAGTCTATTAATTGTTGCCGGGAAGCTAGAGTAAGTAGTTC
GCCAGTTAATAGTTTGCGCAACGTTGTTGCCATTGCTACAGGCATCGTGGTGTCACGCTCGTCGTTTGGT
ATGGCTTCATTCAGCTCCGGTTCCCAACGATCAAGGCGAGTTACATGATCCCCCATGTTGTGCAAAAAAG
CGGTTAGCTCCTTCGGTCCTCCGATCGTTGTCAGAAGTAAGTTGGCCGCAGTGTTATCACTCATGGTTAT
GGCAGCACTGCATAATTCTCTTACTGTCATGCCATCCGTAAGATGCTTTTCTGTGACTGGTGAGTACTCA
ACCAAGTCATTCTGAGAATAGTGTATGCGGCGACCGAGTTGCTCTTGCCCGGCGTCAATACGGGATAATA
CCGCGCCACATAGCAGAACTTTAAAAGTGCTCATCATTGGAAAACGTTCTTCGGGGCGAAAACTCTCAAG
GATCTTACCGCTGTTGAGATCCAGTTCGATGTAACCCACTCGTGCACCCAACTGATCTTCAGCATCTTTT
ACTTTCACCAGCGTTTCTGGGTGAGCAAAAACAGGAAGGCAAAATGCCGCAAAAAAGGGAATAAGGGCGA
CACGGAAATGTTGAATACTCATACTCTTCCTTTTTCAATATTATTGAAGCATTTATCAGGGTTATTGTCT
CATGAGCGGATACATATTTGAATGTATTTAGAAAAATAAACAAATAGGGGTTCCGCGCACATTTCCCCGA
AAAGTGCCACCTGGGTCCTTTTCATCACGTGCTATAAAAATAATTATAATTTAAATTTTTTAATATAAAT
ATATAAATTAAAAATAGAAAGTAAAAAAAGAAATTAAAGAAAAAATAGTTTTTGTTTTCCGAAGATGTAA
AAGACTCTAGGGGGATCGCCAACAAATACTACCTTTTATCTTGCTCTTCCTGCTCTCAGGTATTAATGCC
GAATTGTTTCATCTTGTCTGTGTAGAAGACCACACACGAAAATCCTGTGATTTTACATTTTACTTATCGT
TAATCGAATGTATATCTATTTAATCTGCTTTTCTTGTCTAATAAATATATATGTAAAGTACGCTTTTTGT
TGAAATTTTTTAAACCTTTGTTTATTTTTTTTTCTTCATTCCGTAACTCTTCTACCTTCTTTATTTACTT
TCTAAAATCCAAATACAAAACATAAAAATAAATAAACACAGAGTAAATTCCCAAATTATTCCATCATTAA
AAGATACGAGGCGCGTGTAAGTTACAGGCAAGCGATCCGTCTAAGAAACCATTATTATCATGACATTAAC
CTATAAAAATAGGCGTATCACGAGGCCCTTTCGTCTCGCGCGTTTCGGTGATGACGGTGAAAACCTCTGA
CACATGCAGCTCCCGGAGACGGTCACAGCTTGTCTGTAAGCGGATGCCGGGAGCAGACAAGCCCGTCAGG
GCGCGTCAGCGGGTGTTGGCGGGTGTCGGGGCTGGCTTAACTATGCGGCATCAGAGCAGATTGTACTGAG
AGTGCACCATAGATCACGACATTACTATATATATAATATAGGAAGCATTTAATAGAACAGCATCGTAATA
TATGTGTACTTTGCAGTTATGACGCCAGATGGCAGTAGTGGAAGATATTCTTTATTGAAAAATAGCTTGT
CACCTTACGTACAATCTTGATCCGGAGCTTTTCTTTTTTTGCCGATTAAGAATTAATTCGGTCGAAAAAA
GAAAAGGAGAGGGCCAAGAGGGAGGGCATTGGTGACTATTGAGCACGTGAGTATACGTGATTAAGCACAC
AAAGGCAGCTTGGAGTATGTCTGTTATTAATTTCACAGGTAGTTCTGGTCCATTGGTGAAAGTTTGCGGC
TTGCAGAGCACAGAGGCCGCAGAATGTGCTCTAGATTCCGATGCTGACTTGCTGGGTATTATATGTGTGC
CCAATAGAAAGAGAACAATTGACCCGGTTATTGCAAGGAAAATTTCAAGTCTTGTAAAAGCATATAAAAA
TAGTTCAGGCACTCCGAAATACTTGGTTGGCGTGTTTCGTAATCAACCTAAGGAGGATGTTTTGGCTCTG
GTCAATGATTACGGCATTGATATCGTCCAACTGCATGGAGATGAGTCGTGGCAAGAATACCAAGAGTTCC
TCGGTTTGCCAGTTATTAAAAGACTCGTATTTCCAAAAGACTGCAACATACTACTCAGTGCAGCTTCACA
GAAACCTCATTCGTTTATTCCCTTGTTTGATTCAGAAGCAGGTGGGACAGGTGAACTTTTGGATTGGAAC
TCGATTTCTGACTGGGTTGGAAGGCAAGAGAGCCCCGAAAGCTTACATTTTATGTTAGCTGGTGGACTGA
CGCCAGAAAATGTTGGTGATGCGCTTAGATTAAATGGCGTTATTGGTGTTGATGTAAGCGGAGGTGTGGA
GACAAATGGTGTAAAAGACTCTAACAAAATAGCAAATTTCGTCAAAAATGCTAAGAAATAGGTTATTACT
GAGTAGTATTTATTTAAGTATTGTTTGTGCACTTGCCGATCTATGCGGTGTGAAATACCGCACAGATGCG
TAAGGAGAAAATACCGCATCAGGAAATTGTAAGCGTTAATATTTTGTTAAAATTCGCGTTAAATTTTTGT
TAAATCAGCTCATTTTTTAACCAATAGGCCGAAATCGGCAAAATCCCTTATAAATCAAAAGAATAGACCG
AGATAGGGT
[37 nt withheld, positions 7500-7536]
AAAGAACGTGGACTCCAACGTCAAAGG
[49 nt withheld, positions 7564-7612]
T
[91 nt withheld, positions 7614-7704]
G
[124 nt withheld, positions 7706-7829]
CCATTCGCCATTCAGGCTGCGCAACTGTTGGGAAGGGCGATCGGTGCGGGCCTCTTCGCTATTACGCCAG
CTGGCGAAAGGGGGATGTGCTGCAAGGCGATTAAGTTGGGTAACGCCAGGGTTTTCCCAGTCACGACGTT
GTAAAACGACGGCCAGTGAGCGCGCGTAATACGACTCACTATAGGGCGAATTGGGTACCGGGCCCCCCCC
TCGAGCATGTACTTTCCGCCTAACTACCATCACCTGTCTTTATTTATTCCGCTGACAGATATGCACAACC
AATTATCGTCTCTTGAAA
